>Addgene plasmid #105137 | pFA6a-kanMX6-P3nmt1-mEGFP | addgene full sequence | sequence record 203604 | Addgene NGS Result
CATTAACCTATAAAAATAGGCGTATCACGAGGCCCTTTCGTCTCGCGCGTTTCGGTGATGACGGTGAAAA
CCTCTGACACATGCAGCTCCCGGAGACGGTCACAGCTTGTCTGTAAGCGGATGCCGGGAGCAGACAAGCC
CGTCAGGGCGCGTCAGCGGGTGTTGGCGGGTGTCGGGGCTGGCTTAACTATGCGGCATCAGAGCAGATTG
TACTGAGAGTGCACCATATGGACATATTGTCGTTAGAACGCGGCTACAATTAATACATAACCTTATGTAT
CATACACATACGATTTAGGTGACACTATAGAACGCGGCCGCCAGCTGAAGCTTCGTACGCTGCAGGTCGA
CGGATCTATATTACCCTGTTATCCCTAGCGGATCTGCCGGTAGAGGTGTGGTCAATAAGAGCGACCTCAT
ACTATACCTGAGAAAGCAACCTGACCTACAGGAAAGAGTTACTCAAGAATAAGAATTTTCGTTTTAAAAC
CTAAGAGTCACTTTAAAATTTGTATACACTTATTTTTTTTATAACTTATTTAATAATAAAAATCATAAAT
CATAAGAAATTCGCTTATTTAGAAGTGGCGCGCCCTATTTGTATAGTTCATCCATGCCATGTGTAATCCC
AGCAGCTGTTACAAACTCAAGAAGGACCATGTGGTCTCTCTTTTCGTTGGGATCTTTCGAAAGCTTAGAT
TGTGTGGACAGGTAATGGTTGTCTGGTGAAAGGACAGGGCCATCGCCAATTGGAGTATTTTGTTGATAAT
GGTCTGCTAGTTGAACGCTTCCATCTTCAATGTTGTGTCTAATTTTGAAGTTAACTTTGATTCCATTCTT
TTGTTTGTCTGCCATGATGTATACATTGTGTGAGTTATAGTTGTATTCCAATTTGTGTCCAAGAATGTTT
CCATCTTCTTTAAAATCAATACCTTTTAACTCGATTCTATTAACAAGGGTATCACCTTCAAACTTGACTT
CAGCACGTGTCTTGTAGTTCCCGTCATCTTTGAAAAATATAGTTCTTTCCTGTACATAACCTTCGGGCAT
GGCACTCTTGAAAAAGTCATGCTGTTTCATATGATCTGGGTATCTTGAAAAGCATTGAACACCATAAGTC
AGAGTAGTGACAAGTGTTGGCCATGGAACAGGTAGTTTTCCAGTAGTGCAAATAAATTTAAGGGTAAGTT
TTCCGTATGTTGCATCACCTTCACCCTCTCCACTGACAGAAAATTTGTGCCCATTAACGTCACCATCTAA
TTCAACAAGAATTGGGACAACTCCAGTGAAAAGTTCTTCTCCTTTACTGTTAATTAAAGACATGATTTAA
CAAAGCGACTATAAGTCAGAAAGTGAGAATGAGATTGAAATAATTAATTCAACTTATTCAATTGATGATA
TGCCAGGATTCCTCTTCCTTTATATATCTTCAATGTTTCGATTAACAGGTCCATTATCCGGTTTTTAGTT
TCGCTGCACATTGCCGAATGACAATCGGATTCCTTTAAGCTTTGCTTTTGCCCTGTTTTCTCTCCCCAGT
AATCGTTGGGTGACTGAACCATCCAGTAGCCGAGAGTTACGTTTTTCCTGATTTAATAAATATCCATATC
TATTTGTCTCGTGGTGTTTTACAGCAACTAACCGAAATTACTATTTTGCATCATCCAACCATAAAGAGAC
AACAATAATTCTAGAAAACATATAACAAGTGTTTTTTTCTATTTACGTCTCATACGCAAAGTCCACTTTA
CCATGTTTTGGAAACTTGTACCCAACCATTCATTTTTCGATTTTGTAATGAGGCTCTTTTCTTCTAACAA
TCATTGAGGTCATTATCATGTGTCCTCACCTATTGTTTAAATTGAGGCTTGCGCTATTCCCAAAATTGTG
GGTATTATTTTCATATATCAGTATCTGCAATTTCGGTTCAACTTTCTTATCAAGAAAGAGGATTAATTTC
TTAACAAAAACCTTCTTTGTTTTATAACGCTGATTTTTGTATTATTTGGCGACCAAGGTTATAAGTGATC
CAATCCAAATGTCATAACTTCAGTTGATCCCTGCGGAAAATATAAATCAGATTAGACATATGGTTATATA
AAAAAAAAGAGAAATTATTTGAGTTCATTGAAACTTCAACGTTATTTGACTAAAACTTGTTAATTTACAT
GTCTGCAAGATTAATCCAGCATATTAAATAAATTAGTTGACTTATGTCAAACAAATAATACATTCTTGAT
ATTATTAGAAAAAAAAAGAAAATTGAATAACTTGTGAGAAATGATATTGTTATTATTTTAGATTATGTCC
TTTGAAATACAATAACATGCTAAGGCACTTACTACTTAAGCCTTTATTACTTTAATGTGCTAACAATCTT
CTGTATCCTTAGACGTTAAATTTTCCCTTATTAAAAAATAAAAAAATAAAAAAAAAATATAGGAAATGAA
ACAACCGCTGATGACTTATTCTGTCTTTTATGGCGAGATCTGTTTAGCTTGCCTCGTCCCCGCCGGGTCA
CCCGGCCAGCGACATGGAGGCCCAGAATACCCTCCTTGACAGTCTTGACGTGCGCAGCTCAGGGGCATGA
TGTGACTGTCGCCCGTACATTTAGCCCATACATCCCCATGTATAATCATTTGCATCCATACATTTTGATG
GCCGCACGGCGCGAAGCAAAAATTACGGCTCCTCGCTGCAGACCTGCGAGCAGGGAAACGCTCCCCTCAC
AGACGCGTTGAATTGTCCCCACGCCGCGCCCCTGTAGAGAAATATAAAAGGTTAGGATTTGCCACTGAGG
TTCTTCTTTCATATACTTCCTTTTAAAATCTTGCTAGGATACAGTTCTCACATCACATCCGAACATAAAC
AACCATGGGTAAGGAAAAGACTCACGTTTCGAGGCCGCGATTAAATTCCAACATGGATGCTGATTTATAT
GGGTATAAATGGGCTCGCGATAATGTCGGGCAATCAGGTGCGACAATCTATCGATTGTATGGGAAGCCCG
ATGCGCCAGAGTTGTTTCTGAAACATGGCAAAGGTAGCGTTGCCAATGATGTTACAGATGAGATGGTCAG
ACTAAACTGGCTGACGGAATTTATGCCTCTTCCGACCATCAAGCATTTTATCCGTACTCCTGATGATGCA
TGGTTACTCACCACTGCGATCCCCGGCAAAACAGCATTCCAGGTATTAGAAGAATATCCTGATTCAGGTG
AAAATATTGTTGATGCGCTGGCAGTGTTCCTGCGCCGGTTGCATTCGATTCCTGTTTGTAATTGTCCTTT
TAACAGCGATCGCGTATTTCGTCTCGCTCAGGCGCAATCACGAATGAATAACGGTTTGGTTGATGCGAGT
GATTTTGATGACGAGCGTAATGGCTGGCCTGTTGAACAAGTCTGGAAAGAAATGCATAAGCTTTTGCCAT
TCTCACCGGATTCAGTCGTCACTCATGGTGATTTCTCACTTGATAACCTTATTTTTGACGAGGGGAAATT
AATAGGTTGTATTGATGTTGGACGAGTCGGAATCGCAGACCGATACCAGGATCTTGCCATCCTATGGAAC
TGCCTCGGTGAGTTTTCTCCTTCATTACAGAAACGGCTTTTTCAAAAATATGGTATTGATAATCCTGATA
TGAATAAATTGCAGTTTCATTTGATGCTCGATGAGTTTTTCTAATCAGTACTGACAATAAAAAGATTCTT
GTTTTCAAGAACTTGTCATTTGTATAGTTTTTTTATATTGTAGTTGTTCTATTTTAATCAAATGTTAGCG
TGATTTATATTTTTTTTCGCCTCGACATCATCTGCCCAGATGCGAAGTTAAGTGCGCAGAAAGTAATATC
ATGCGTCAATCGTATGTGAATGCTGGTCGCTATACTGCTGTCGATTCGATACTAACGCCGCCATCCAGTT
TAAACGAGCTCGAATTCATCGATGATATCAGATCCACTAGTGGCCTATGCGGCCGCGGATCTGCCGGTCT
CCCTATAGTGAGTCGTATTAATTTCGATAAGCCAGGTTAACCTGCATTAATGAATCGGCCAACGCGCGGG
GAGAGGCGGTTTGCGTATTGGGCGCTCTTCCGCTTCCTCGCTCACTGACTCGCTGCGCTCGGTCGTTCGG
CTGCGGCGAGCGGTATCAGCTCACTCAAAGGCGGTAATACGGTTATCCACAGAATCAGGGGATAACGCAG
GAAAGAACATGTGAGCAAAAGGCCAGCAAAAGGCCAGGAACCGTAAAAAGGCCGCGTTGCTGGCGTTTTT
CCATAGGCTCCGCCCCCCTGACGAGCATCACAAAAATCGACGCTCAAGTCAGAGGTGGCGAAACCCGACA
GGACTATAAAGATACCAGGCGTTTCCCCCTGGAAGCTCCCTCGTGCGCTCTCCTGTTCCGACCCTGCCGC
TTACCGGATACCTGTCCGCCTTTCTCCCTTCGGGAAGCGTGGCGCTTTCTCATAGCTCACGCTGTAGGTA
TCTCAGTTCGGTGTAGGTCGTTCGCTCCAAGCTGGGCTGTGTGCACGAACCCCCCGTTCAGCCCGACCGC
TGCGCCTTATCCGGTAACTATCGTCTTGAGTCCAACCCGGTAAGACACGACTTATCGCCACTGGCAGCAG
CCACTGGTAACAGGATTAGCAGAGCGAGGTATGTAGGCGGTGCTACAGAGTTCTTGAAGTGGTGGCCTAA
CTACGGCTACACTAGAAGAACAGTATTTGGTATCTGCGCTCTGCTGAAGCCAGTTACCTTCGGAAAAAGA
GTTGGTAGCTCTTGATCCGGCAAACAAACCACCGCTGGTAGCGGTGGTTTTTTTGTTTGCAAGCAGCAGA
TTACGCGCAGAAAAAAAGGATCTCAAGAAGATCCTTTGATCTTTTCTACGGGGTCTGACGCTCAGTGGAA
CGAAAACTCACGTTAAGGGATTTTGGTCATGAGATTATCAAAAAGGATCTTCACCTAGATCCTTTTAAAT
TAAAAATGAAGTTTTAAATCAATCTAAAGTATATATGAGTAAACTTGGTCTGACAGTTACCAATGCTTAA
TCAGTGAGGCACCTATCTCAGCGATCTGTCTATTTCGTTCATCCATAGTTGCCTGACTCCCCGTCGTGTA
GATAACTACGATACGGGAGGGCTTACCATCTGGCCCCAGTGCTGCAATGATACCGCGAGACCCACGCTCA
CCGGCTCCAGATTTATCAGCAATAAACCAGCCAGCCGGAAGGGCCGAGCGCAGAAGTGGTCCTGCAACTT
TATCCGCCTCCATCCAGTCTATTAATTGTTGCCGGGAAGCTAGAGTAAGTAGTTCGCCAGTTAATAGTTT
GCGCAACGTTGTTGCCATTGCTACAGGCATCGTGGTGTCACGCTCGTCGTTTGGTATGGCTTCATTCAGC
TCCGGTTCCCAACGATCAAGGCGAGTTACATGATCCCCCATGTTGTGCAAAAAAGCGGTTAGCTCCTTCG
GTCCTCCGATCGTTGTCAGAAGTAAGTTGGCCGCAGTGTTATCACTCATGGTTATGGCAGCACTGCATAA
TTCTCTTACTGTCATGCCATCCGTAAGATGCTTTTCTGTGACTGGTGAGTACTCAACCAAGTCATTCTGA
GAATAGTGTATGCGGCGACCGAGTTGCTCTTGCCCGGCGTCAATACGGGATAATACCGCGCCACATAGCA
GAACTTTAAAAGTGCTCATCATTGGAAAACGTTCTTCGGGGCGAAAACTCTCAAGGATCTTACCGCTGTT
GAGATCCAGTTCGATGTAACCCACTCGTGCACCCAACTGATCTTCAGCATCTTTTACTTTCACCAGCGTT
TCTGGGTGAGCAAAAACAGGAAGGCAAAATGCCGCAAAAAAGGGAATAAGGGCGACACGGAAATGTTGAA
TACTCATACTCTTCCTTTTTCAATATTATTGAAGCATTTATCAGGGTTATTGTCTCATGAGCGGATACAT
ATTTGAATGTATTTAGAAAAATAAACAAATAGGGGTTCCGCGCACATTTCCCCGAAAAGTGCCACCTGAC
GTCTAAGAAACCATTATTATCATGA
Features (pLannotate 1.2.2; 12 found; start..end, strand, type, name):
     42..77      +  CDS            rop (fragment): Rop protein, which maintains plasmids at low copy number; rop
    179..230     +  misc_feature   bom (fragment): basis of mobility region from pBR322
    293..311     +  promoter       SP6 promoter: promoter for bacteriophage SP6 RNA polymerase
    387..574     -  terminator     ADH1 terminator: S. cerevisiae ADH1; transcription terminator for the S. cerevisiae alcohol dehydrogenase 1 (ADH1) gene
    595..1308    -  CDS            GFP: Aequoria victoria green fluorescent protein
   1323..2486    -  promoter       nmt1 promoter: wild-type nmt1 promoter from Schizosaccharomyces pombe, conferring strong thiamine-repressible expression
   2531..3887    +  gene           kanMX: yeast selectable marker conferring kanamycin resistance (Wach et al., 1994)
   3992..4010    -  promoter       T7 promoter: promoter for bacteriophage T7 RNA polymerase
   4032..4085    -  CDS            lacI (fragment): lac repressor; lacI; The lac repressor binds to the lac operator to inhibit transcription in E. coli. This inhibition can be relieved by adding lactose or isopropyl-β-D-thiogalactopyranoside (IPTG).
   4268..4856    -  rep_origin     ori: high-copy-number ColE1/pMB1/pBR322/pUC origin of replication
   5027..5887    -  CDS            AmpR: β-lactamase; bla; confers resistance to ampicillin, carbenicillin, and related antibiotics
   5888..5992    -  promoter       AmpR promoter: bla
