[The description below was written by a language model from this plasmid's Addgene catalogue record and pLannotate feature annotations shown in this document.]
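Description:
pFA6a-kanMX6-P3nmt1-mEGFP is a template plasmid of the pFA6a family used for PCR-based gene targeting in the fission yeast Schizosaccharomyces pombe. It is propagated in E. coli through a high-copy ColE1/pUC-type origin with ampicillin resistance (AmpR driven by its own bla promoter). The feature table shows no yeast replication origin, consistent with a plasmid meant to supply an integrating cassette rather than to be maintained episomally in yeast. Short remnants of rop, bom and lacI, together with flanking SP6 and T7 promoters, are backbone leftovers that play no evident role in the targeting module.

The payload is a three-part module. A kanMX marker, selected in yeast with G418, sits back to back with the wild-type (full-strength) nmt1 promoter, called 3nmt1 in the record, which gives strong thiamine-repressible expression. The two units are divergently oriented, and the nmt1 promoter reads into a GFP coding sequence followed by the S. cerevisiae ADH1 terminator. The GFP is monomeric enhanced GFP carrying the A206K mutation, which reduces the protein's tendency to dimerize; the depositor notes that it is more thermally stable than GFP(S65T). PacI and AscI cloning sites are retained, so the tag module can be swapped.

The record describes the promoter and mEGFP as an N-terminal tag. Modules of this type are normally amplified with primers carrying homology to a chromosomal locus and integrated just upstream of a gene's start codon, which replaces the native promoter with the regulatable nmt1 promoter and fuses mEGFP to the protein's N-terminus. This permits controlled expression and live-cell imaging of the tagged protein. The listed backbone and insert sizes are approximate and exclude the marker, which explains the gap between those figures and the 6,045 nt sequenced record.
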