Addgene plasmid #105137: pFA6a-kanMX6-P3nmt1-mEGFP
Purpose: Yeast gene targeting
Depositing lab: Jian-Qiu Wu. Depositing organization: Ohio State University. Publication: alpha-Actinin and fimbrin cooperate with myosin II to organize actomyosin bundles during contractile-ring assembly. Laporte D, Ojkic N, Vavylonis D, Wu JQ. Mol Biol Cell. 2012 Aug;23(16):3094-110. doi: 10.1091/mbc.E12-02-0123. Epub 2012 Jun 27. PubMed 22740629.
Backbone
  Vector backbone: pFA6a
  Backbone size w/o insert (bp): 4170
  Vector type: Bacterial Expression, Yeast Expression
  Selectable markers: KanMX6 (select with G418)
Growth in bacteria
  Bacterial resistance: Ampicillin, 100 μg/mL
  Growth temperature: 37°C
  Growth strain: DH5alpha
  Copy number: High Copy
Gene/Insert
  Gene/Insert name: kanMX6-P3nmt1-mEGFP (alt names: monomeric enhanced GFP; 3nmt1)
  Species: S. pombe (fission yeast)
  Insert size (bp): 1900
  Mutation: A206K
  Promoter: 3nmt1
  Tag / fusion protein: 3nmt1-mEGFP (N terminal on insert)
  Cloning method: Restriction Enzyme; 5′ cloning site PacI (not destroyed); 3′ cloning site AscI (not destroyed)
Terms and licenses: Academic/Nonprofit Terms; Industry Terms: Not Available to Industry
Depositor comments: it is more thermal stable than GFP(S65T) The sizes of backbone and inserts are approximate, and do not include the selectable marker.
How to cite: pFA6a-kanMX6-P3nmt1-mEGFP was a gift from Jian-Qiu Wu (Addgene plasmid # 105137 ; http://n2t.net/addgene:105137 ; RRID:Addgene_105137)
