>Addgene plasmid #105137 | pFA6a-kanMX6-P3nmt1-mEGFP | depositor partial sequence | sequence record 199275 | mEGFP
AACAGTAAAGGAGAAGAACTTTTCACTGGAGTTGTCCCAATTCTTGTTGAATTAGATGGTGACGTTAATG
GGCACAAATTTTCTGTCAGTGGAGAGGGTGAAGGTGATGCAACATACGGAAAACTTACCCTTAAATTTAT
TTGCACTACTGGAAAACTACCTGTTCCATGGCCAACACTTGTCACTACTCTGACTTATGGTGTTCAATGC
TTTTCAAGATACCCAGATCATATGAAACAGCATGACTTTTTCAAGAGTGCCATGCCCGAAGGTTATGTAC
AGGAAAGAACTATATTTTTCAAAGATGACGGGAACTACAAGACACGTGCTGAAGTCAAGTTTGAAGGTGA
TACCCTTGTTAATAGAATCGAGTTAAAAGGTATTGATTTTAAAGAAGATGGAAACATTCTTGGACACAAA
TTGGAATACAACTATAACTCACACAATGTATACATCATGGCAGACAAACAAAAGAATGGAATCAAAGTTA
ACTTCAAAATTAGACACAACATTGAAGATGGAAGCGTTCAACTAGCAGACCATTATCAACAAAATACTCC
AATTGGCGATGGCCCTGTCCTTTCACCAGACAACCATTACCTGTCCACACAATCTAAGCTTTCGAAAGAT
CCCAACGAAAAGAGAGACCACATGGTCCTTCTTGAGTTTGTAACAGCTGCTGGGATTACACATGGCATGG
ATGAACTATACAAATAG
